>Addgene plasmid #152812 | pGBW-m4133501 | depositor full sequence | sequence record 295824 | Full Sequence
CACCATGGCCGAAAATGTCACTGGCTTATTTAAGGATTGCAGTAAAGTGATCACAGGGTTGCACCCGACC
CAAGCGCCTACGCATCTTTCAGTAGACACCAAGTTCAAAACTGAGGGACTCTGTGTGGACATACCAGGTA
TTCCCAAGGATATGACATACAGACGCCTGATCTCGATGATGGGCTTCAAGATGAACTATCAGGTTAACGG
TTACCCCAATATGTTTATTACCCGAGAGGAAGCTATCCGGCACGTGCGTGCCTGGATAGGGTTTGACGTC
GAGGGCTGTCATGCAACTAGGGAAGCTGTAGGAACAAATCTGCCACTGCAACTCGGCTTCTCTACCGGAG
TCAACCTAGTTGCCGTGCCTACCGGGTATGTGGATACACCAAACAATACTGATTTTAGCAGAGTCTCCGC
AAAACCCCCTCCCGGGGACCAGTTCAAACACTTGATCCCCCTGATGTACAAGGGTTTACCATGGAACGTG
GTGCGGATTAAAATAGTTCAGATGCTCAGCGACACACTGAAGAATTTAAGTGATAGAGTTGTGTTTGTAC
TTTGGGCCCATGGCTTCGAGCTGACCTCTATGAAGTATTTCGTTAAAATTGGACCCGAACGAACGTGCTG
CCTGTGTGACCGGAGGGCGACGTGTTTCTCAACTGCTTCCGATACCTATGCCTGCTGGCACCATAGCATC
GGCTTTGATTACGTGTACAACCCTTTTATGATTGACGTGCAGCAGTGGGGATTCACTGGGAACCTACAGT
CGAATCACGATCTTTACTGTCAGGTCCATGGGAACGCACACGTTGCTAGCTGCGACGCAATCATGACACG
TTGCCTTGCTGTCCACGAGTGTTTTGTGAAACGAGTGGACTGGACTATTGAGTATCCTATCATTGGCGAC
GAACTGAAGATAAATGCGGCTTGTAGGAAGGTGCAGCATATGGTCGTCAAAGCCGCCCTCTTAGCTGATA
AGTTCCCGGTCCTGCACGATATTGGCAATCCAAAGGCCATCAAATGCGTACCCCAGGCAGATGTTGAGTG
GAAGTTTTACGACGCGCAACCATGCTCCGATAAGGCCTATAAAATCGAAGAGCTCTTCTACAGTTATGCC
ACCCATTCTGACAAGTTTACCGACGGTGTGTGTTTGTTTTGGAATTGCAACGTGGATCGCTACCCTGCAA
ACTCTATCGTTTGTCGCTTCGACACACGCGTATTGTCCAATCTGAATCTACCCGGATGCGACGGAGGTTC
ACTGTATGTGAACAAGCACGCCTTCCACACCCCCGCATTCGATAAATCCGCCTTTGTCAACCTTAAACAA
TTACCTTTCTTTTACTACAGCGACTCTCCTTGCGAATCCCATGGAAAGCAAGTAGTGAGTGATATCGATT
ACGTCCCACTCAAAAGTGCAACATGTATTACGAGATGCAATCTCGGTGGTGCAGTCTGTAGACACCATGC
CAATGAATATCGGCTGTATTTGGACGCCTATAACATGATGATTTCAGCTGGCTTCTCTCTTTGGGTTTAC
AAGCAGTTTGACACGTATAATCTGTGGAACACCTTTACAAGGCTGCAAGAAAACCTTTACTTTCAGTCGT
ACCCCTATGACGTACCAGATTATGCGTAAGCTAGCTTGACTGACTGAGATACAGCGTACCTTCAGCTCAC
AGACATGATAAGATACATTGATGAGTTTGGACAAACCACAACTAGAATGCAGTGAAAAAAATGCTTTATT
TGTGAAATTTGTGATGCTATTGCTTTATTTGTAACCATTATAAGCTGCAATAAACAAGTTAACAACAACA
ATTGCATTCATTTTATGTTTCAGGTTCAGGGGGAGGTGTGGGAGGTTTTTTAAAGCAAGTAAAACCTCTA
CAAATGTGGTATTGGCCCATCTCTATCGGTATCGTAGCATAACCCCTTGGGGCCTCTAAACGGGTCTTGA
GGGGTTTTTTGTGCCCCTCGGGCCGGATTGCTATCTACCGGCATTGGCGCAGAAAAAAATGCCTGATGCG
ACGCTGCGCGTCTTATACTCCCACATATGCCAGATTCAGCAACGGATACGGCTTCCCCAACTTGCCCACT
TCCATACGTGTCCTCCTTACCAGAAATTTATCCTTAAGGTCGTCAGCTATCCTGCAGGCGATCTCTCGAT
TTCGATCAAGACATTCCTTTAATGGTCTTTTCTGGACACCACTAGGGGTCAGAAGTAGTTCATCAAACTT
TCTTCCCTCCCTAATCTCATTGGTTACCTTGGGCTATCGAAACTTAATTAACCAGTCAAGTCAGCTACTT
GGCGAGATCGACTTGTCTGGGTTTCGACTACGCTCAGAATTGCGTCAGTCAAGTTCGATCTGGTCCTTGC
TATTGCACCCGTTCTCCGATTACGAGTTTCATTTAAATCATGTGAGCAAAAGGCCAGCAAAAGGCCAGGA
ACCGTAAAAAGGCCGCGTTGCTGGCGTTTTTCCATAGGCTCCGCCCCCCTGACGAGCATCACAAAAATCG
ACGCTCAAGTCAGAGGTGGCGAAACCCGACAGGACTATAAAGATACCAGGCGTTTCCCCCTGGAAGCTCC
CTCGTGCGCTCTCCTGTTCCGACCCTGCCGCTTACCGGATACCTGTCCGCCTTTCTCCCTTCGGGAAGCG
TGGCGCTTTCTCATAGCTCACGCTGTAGGTATCTCAGTTCGGTGTAGGTCGTTCGCTCCAAGCTGGGCTG
TGTGCACGAACCCCCCGTTCAGCCCGACCGCTGCGCCTTATCCGGTAACTATCGTCTTGAGTCCAACCCG
GTAAGACACGACTTATCGCCACTGGCAGCAGCCACTGGTAACAGGATTAGCAGAGCGAGGTATGTAGGCG
GTGCTACAGAGTTCTTGAAGTGGTGGCCTAACTACGGCTACACTAGAAGAACAGTATTTGGTATCTGCGC
TCTGCTGAAGCCAGTTACCTTCGGAAAAAGAGTTGGTAGCTCTTGATCCGGCAAACAAACCACCGCTGGT
AGCGGTGGTTTTTTTGTTTGCAAGCAGCAGATTACGCGCAGAAAAAAAGGATCTCAAGAAGATCCTTTGA
TCTTTTCTACGGGGTCTGACGCTCAGTGGAACGAAAACTCACGTTAAGGGATTTTGGTCATGAGATTATC
AAAAAGGATCTTCACCTAGATCCTTTTAAATTAAAAATGAAGTTTTAAATCAATCTAAAGTATATATGAG
TAAACTTGGTCTGACAGTTACCAATGCTTAATCAGTGAGGCACCTATCTCAGCGATCTGTCTATTTCGTT
CATCCATAGTTGCATTTAAATTTCCGAACTCTCCAAGGCCCTCGTCGGAAAATCTTCAAACCTTTCGTCC
GATCCATCTTGCAGGCTACCTCTCGAACGAACTATCGCAAGTCTCTTGGCCGGCCTTGCGCCTTGGCTAT
TGCTTGGCAGCGCCTATCGCCAGGTATTACTCCAATCCCGAATATCCGAGATCGGGATCACCCGAGAGAA
GTTCAACCTACATCCTCAATCCCGATCTATCCGAGATCCGAGGAATATCGAAATCGGGGCGCGCCTGGCC
TCCGCGCCGGGTTTTGGCGCCTCCCGCGGGCGCCCCCCTCGTCACGGCGAGCGCTGCCACGTCAGACGAA
GGGCGCAGGAGCGTCCTGATCCTTCCGCCCGGACGCTCAGGACAGCGGCCCGCTGCTCATAAGACTCGGC
CTTAGAACCCCAGTATCAGCAGAAGGACATTTTAGGACGGGACTTGGGTGACTCTAGGGCACTGGTTTTC
TTTCCAGAGAGCGGAACAGGCGAGGAAAAGTAGTCCCTTCTCGGCGATTCTGCGGAGGGATCTCCGTGGG
GCGGTGAACGCCGATGATTATATAAGGACGCGCCGGGTGTGGCACAGCTAGTTCCGTCGCAGCCGGGATT
TGGGTCGCGGTTCTTGTTTGTGGATCGCTGTGATCGTCACTTGGTGAGTAGCGGGCTGCTGGGCTGGCCG
GGGCTTTCGTGGCCGCCGGGCCGCTCGGTGGGACGGAAGCGTGTGGAGAGACCGCCAAGGGCTGTAGTCT
GGGTCCGCGAGCAAGGTTGCCCTGAACTGGGGGTTGGGGGGAGCGCAGCAAAATGGCGGCTGTTCCCGAG
TCTTGAATGGAAGACGCTTGTGAGGCGGGCTGTGAGGTCGTTGAAACAAGGTGGGGGGCATGGTGGGCGG
CAAGAACCCAAGGTCTTGAGCCCTTCGCTAATGCGGGAAAGCTCTTATTCGGGTGAGATGGGCTGGGCAC
CATCTGGGGACCCTGACGTGAAGTTTGTCACTGACTGGAGAACTCGGTTTGTCGTCTGTTGCGGGGGCGG
CAGTTATGGCGGTGCCGTTGGGCAGTGCACCCGTACCTTTGGGAGCGCGCGCCCTCGTCGTGTCGTGACG
TCACCCGTTCTGTTGGCTTATAATGCAGGGTGGGGCCACCTGCCGGTAGGTGTGCGGTAGGCTTTTCTCC
GTCGCAGGACGCAGGGTTCGGGCCTAGGGTAGGCTCTCCTGAATCGACAGGCGCCGGACCTCTGGTGAGG
GGAGGGATAAGTGAGGCGTCAGTTTCTTTGGTCGGTTTTATGTACCTATCTTCTTAAGTAGCTGAAGCTC
CGGTTTTGAACTATGCGCTCGGGGTTGGCGAGTGTGTTTTGTGAAGTTTTTTAGGCACCTTTTGAAATGT
AATCATTTGGGTCAATATGTAATTTTCAGTGTTAGACTTGTAAATTGTCCGCTAAATTCTGGCCGTTTTT
GGCTTTTTTGTTAGACAACATGACCGAGTACAAGCCCACGGTGCGCCTCGCCACCCGCGACGACGTCCCC
AGGGCCGTACGCACCCTCGCCGCCGCGTTCGCCGACTACCCCGCCACGCGCCACACCGTCGATCCGGACC
GCCACATCGAGCGGGTCACCGAGCTGCAAGAACTCTTCCTCACGCGCGTCGGGCTCGACATCGGCAAGGT
GTGGGTCGCGGACGACGGCGCCGCGGTGGCGGTCTGGACCACGCCGGAGAGCGTCGAAGCGGGGGCGGTG
TTCGCCGAGATCGGCCCGCGCATGGCCGAGTTGAGCGGTTCCCGGCTGGCCGCGCAGCAACAGATGGAGG
GCCTCCTGGCGCCGCACCGGCCCAAGGAGCCCGCGTGGTTCCTGGCCACCGTCGGCGTCTCGCCCGACCA
CCAGGGCAAGGGTCTGGGCAGCGCCGTCGTGCTCCCCGGAGTGGAGGCCGCCGAGCGCGCCGGGGTGCCC
GCCTTCCTGGAGACCTCCGCGCCCCGCAACCTCCCCTTCTACGAGCGGCTCGGCTTCACCGTCACCGCCG
ACGTCGAGGTGCCCGAAGGACCGCGCACCTGGTGCATGACCCGCAAGCCCGGTGCCTAGGCTAGTATGTA
AGCCTAGTCTTAGATAATAAAATCGCTATCCATCGAAGATGGATGTGTGTTGGTTTTTTGTGTGTGTAAC
GCTAGGCGCGCCTGGTGTACCGAGAACGATCCTCTCAGTGCGAGTCTCGACGATCCATATCGTTGCTTGG
CAGTCAGCCAGTCGGAATCCAGCTTGGGACCCAGGAAGTCCAATCGTCAGATATTGTACTCAAGCCTGGT
CACGGCAGCGTACCGATCTGTTTAAACCTAGATATTGATAGTCTGATCGGTCAACGTATAATCGAGTCCT
AGCTTTTGCAAACATCTATCAAGAGACAGGATCAGCAGGAGGCTTTCGCATGAGTATTCAACATTTCCGT
GTCGCCCTTATTCCCTTTTTTGCGGCATTTTGCCTTCCTGTTTTTGCTCACCCAGAAACGCTGGTGAAAG
TAAAAGATGCTGAAGATCAGTTGGGTGCGCGAGTGGGTTACATCGAACTGGATCTCAACAGCGGTAAGAT
CCTTGAGAGTTTTCGCCCCGAAGAACGCTTTCCAATGATGAGCACTTTTAAAGTTCTGCTATGTGGCGCG
GTATTATCCCGTATTGACGCCGGGCAAGAGCAACTCGGTCGCCGCATACACTATTCTCAGAATGACTTGG
TTGAGTATTCACCAGTCACAGAAAAGCATCTTACGGATGGCATGACAGTAAGAGAATTATGCAGTGCTGC
CATAACCATGAGTGATAACACTGCGGCCAACTTACTTCTGACAACGATTGGAGGACCGAAGGAGCTAACC
GCTTTTTTGCACAACATGGGGGATCATGTAACTCGCCTTGATCGTTGGGAACCGGAGCTGAATGAAGCCA
TACCAAACGACGAGCGTGACACCACGATGCCTGTAGCAATGGCAACAACCTTGCGTAAACTATTAACTGG
CGAACTACTTACTCTAGCTTCCCGGCAACAGTTGATAGACTGGATGGAGGCGGATAAAGTTGCAGGACCA
CTTCTGCGCTCGGCCCTTCCGGCTGGCTGGTTTATTGCTGATAAATCTGGAGCCGGTGAGCGTGGGTCTC
GCGGTATCATTGCAGCACTGGGGCCAGATGGTAAGCCCTCCCGTATCGTAGTTATCTACACGACGGGGAG
TCAGGCAACTATGGATGAACGAAATAGACAGATCGCTGAGATAGGTGCCTCACTGATTAAGCATTGGTAA
CCGATTCTAGGTGCATTGGCGCAGAAAAAAATGCCTGATGCGACGCTGCGCGTCTTATACTCCCACATAT
GCCAGATTCAGCAACGGATACGGCTTCCCCAACTTGCCCACTTCCATACGTGTCCTCCTTACCAGAAATT
TATCCTTAAGATCGTTTAAACTCGACTCTGGCTCTATCGAATCTCCGTCGTTTCGAGCTTACGCGAACAG
CCGTGGCGCTCATTTGCTCGTCGGGCATCGAATCTCGTCAGCTATCGTCAGCTTACCTTTTTGGCAGCGA
TCGCGGCTCCCGACATCTTGGACCATTAGCTCCACAGGTATCTTCTTCCCTCTAGTGGTCATAACAGCAG
CTTCAGCTACCTCTCAATTCAAAAAACCCCTCAAGACCCGTTTAGAGGCCCCAAGGGGTTATGCTATCAA
TCGTTGCGTTACACACACAAAAAACCAACACACATCCATCTTCGATGGATAGCGATTTTATTATCTAACT
GCTGATCGAGTGTAGCCAGATCTAGTAATCAATTACGGGGTCATTAGTTCATAGCCCATATATGGAGTTC
CGCGTTACATAACTTACGGTAAATGGCCCGCCTGGCTGACCGCCCAACGACCCCCGCCCATTGACGTCAA
TAATGACGTATGTTCCCATAGTAACGCCAATAGGGACTTTCCATTGACGTCAATGGGTGGAGTATTTACG
GTAAACTGCCCACTTGGCAGTACATCAAGTGTATCATATGCCAAGTACGCCCCCTATTGACGTCAATGAC
GGTAAATGGCCCGCCTGGCATTATGCCCAGTACATGACCTTATGGGACTTTCCTACTTGGCAGTACATCT
ACGTATTAGTCATCGCTATTACCATGCTGATGCGGTTTTGGCAGTACATCAATGGGCGTGGATAGCGGTT
TGACTCACGGGGATTTCCAAGTCTCCACCCCATTGACGTCAATGGGAGTTTGTTTTGGCACCAAAATCAA
CGGGACTTTCCAAAATGTCGTAACAACTCCGCCCCATTGACGCAAATGGGCGGTAGGCGTGTACGGTGGG
AGGTCTATATAAGCAGAGCTGGTTTAGTGAACCGTCAGATCAGATCTTTGTCGATCCTACCATCCACTCG
ACACACCCGCCAGCGGCCGC
Features (pLannotate 1.2.2; 19 found; start..end, strand, type, name):
   1689..1810    -  polyA_signal   SV40 poly(A) signal: SV40 polyadenylation signal
   1833..1902    -  CDS            large T antigen (fragment): large T antigen from SV40 (simian virus 40)
   1925..1971    +  terminator     T7 terminator: transcription terminator for bacteriophage T7 RNA polymerase
   2001..2137    +  terminator     rrnG terminator: transcription terminator from the E. coli ribosomal RNA rrnG operon (Albrechtsen et al., 1991)
   2182..2253    +  misc_feature   3' β-globin insulator: insulator downstream of the human β-globin locus (Farrell et al., 2002)
   2479..3067    -  rep_origin     ori: high-copy-number ColE1/pMB1/pBR322/pUC origin of replication
   3239..3303    -  CDS            bla(M) (fragment): β-lactamase lacking the signal sequence; bla(M); allows cytosolic expression of β-lactamase
   3567..4776    +  promoter       UbC promoter: human ubiquitin C promoter
   4780..5377    +  CDS            PuroR (fragment): puromycin N-acetyltransferase; pac from Streptomyces; confers resistance to puromycin
   5406..5454    +  polyA_signal   poly(A) signal: synthetic polyadenylation signal
   5720..6580    +  CDS            AmpR: β-lactamase; bla; confers resistance to ampicillin, carbenicillin, and related antibiotics
   6593..6729    +  terminator     rrnG terminator: transcription terminator from the E. coli ribosomal RNA rrnG operon (Albrechtsen et al., 1991)
   6874..6945    +  misc_feature   5' β-globin insulator: insulator upstream of the human β-globin locus (Farrell et al., 2002)
   6950..6996    -  terminator     T7 terminator: transcription terminator for bacteriophage T7 RNA polymerase
   7014..7062    -  polyA_signal   poly(A) signal: synthetic polyadenylation signal
   7143..7446    +  enhancer       CMV enhancer: human cytomegalovirus immediate early enhancer
   7519..7536    -  promoter       CMV promoter (fragment): human cytomegalovirus (CMV) immediate early promoter
   7599..7650    +  promoter       CMVd2 promoter: truncated human cytomegalovirus (CMV) immediate early promoter that yields moderately reduced expression relative to the full-length promoter
   7716..1603    +  CDS            rep (fragment) (across the origin): R1AB_SARS2 - Experimental evidence at protein level: Swiss-Prot protein existence level 1. [2'-O-methyltransferase]: Methyltransferase that mediates mRNA cap 2'-O-ribose methylation to the 5'-cap structure of viral mRNAs. N7-methyl guanosine cap is a prerequisite for binding of nsp16. Therefore plays an essential role in viral mRNAs cap methylation which is essential to evade immune system. From Severe acute respiratory syndrome coronavirus 2 (2019-nCoV) (SARS-CoV-2).
