[The description below was written by a language model from this plasmid's Addgene catalogue record and pLannotate feature annotations shown in this document.]
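Description:
pGBW-m4133501 is a mammalian expression plasmid built on the pTwist_CMV_Puro_6 backbone that carries the wild-type SARS-CoV-2 3'-to-5' exonuclease, a mature product of the viral ORF1ab replicase polyprotein. The insert is about 1.6 kb in a construct of roughly 7.7 kb. In bacteria the plasmid is maintained at high copy through a ColE1/pUC-type origin and selected with ampicillin via a full-length β-lactamase gene. The automated annotation also flags a short additional β-lactamase fragment, which appears to be a backbone remnant.

Expression of the viral coding sequence is driven by CMV immediate-early enhancer and promoter elements. The open reading frame spans the numbering origin of the circular sequence and is followed by an SV40 polyadenylation signal. The annotation tool matched this reading frame to the SARS-CoV-2 replicase polyprotein entry as a whole, and the 2'-O-methyltransferase text attached to that hit describes a different polyprotein product, not this insert. According to the catalogue record, the backbone supplies a C-terminal TEV-cleavable HA tag, useful for detection or immunoprecipitation with optional tag removal, although these elements are not individually annotated in the feature table. A separate cassette places the puromycin N-acetyltransferase gene under the human ubiquitin C promoter with a synthetic poly(A) signal, allowing selection of transfected mammalian cells. β-globin insulator elements, together with T7 and rrnG transcription terminators and an additional synthetic poly(A) signal, lie at the junctions between the expression cassette and the rest of the plasmid, presumably to limit read-through and transcriptional interference. The construct is suited to transient or puromycin-selected expression of the tagged exonuclease in mammalian cells for studies of the protein, though the record does not specify particular applications.
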