Addgene plasmid #152812: pGBW-m4133501
Purpose: Mammalian expression plasmid for SARS-CoV-2 3'-to-5' exonuclease
Depositing lab: Ginkgo Bioworks & Benjie Chen. Depositing organization: Ginkgo Bioworks.
Backbone
  Vector backbone: pTwist_CMV_Puro_6
  Backbone size w/o insert (bp): 6080
  Vector type: Mammalian Expression
  Selectable markers: Puromycin
Growth in bacteria
  Bacterial resistance: Ampicillin, 100 μg/mL
  Growth temperature: 37°C
  Growth strain: DH5alpha
  Copy number: High Copy
Gene/Insert
  Gene/Insert name: SARS-CoV-2 3'-to-5' exonuclease
  Species: Severe acute respiratory syndrome coronavirus 2
  Insert size (bp): 1580
  Mutation: wt
  Entrez Gene: ORF1ab (a.k.a. GU280_gp01)
  Promoter: CMV
  Tag / fusion protein: Cleavable TEV;HA (C terminal on backbone)
  Cloning method: Unknown
Resource information
  A portion of this plasmid was derived from a plasmid made by: GinkgoBioworks
Depositor comments: NCBI reference sequence: YP_009725309.1
How to cite: pGBW-m4133501 was a gift from Ginkgo Bioworks & Benjie Chen (Addgene plasmid # 152812 ; http://n2t.net/addgene:152812 ; RRID:Addgene_152812)
